>Addgene plasmid #131731 | pTransgenesis p3 sv40 minimal promoter:: Katushka RFP | addgene full sequence | sequence record 258290 | Addgene NGS Result
CTTGTACAAAGTGGGGATCTGCGATCTGCATCTCAATTAGTCAGCAACCATAGTCCCGCCCCTAACTCCG
CCCATCCCGCCCCTAACTCCGCCCAGTTCCGCCCATTCTCCGCCCCATCGCTGACTAATTTTTTTTATTT
ATGCAGAGGCCGAGGCCGCCTCGGCCTCTGAGCTATTCCAGAAGTAGTGAGGAGGCTTTTTTGGAGGCCT
AGGCTTTTGCAAAAAGCTTGGCATTCCGGTACTGTTGGTAAAGGATCCACCATGGCATCAATGCAGAAGC
TGATCTCAGAGGAGGACCTGAGATCCACCATGGTGGGTGAGGATAGCGTGCTGATCACCGAGAACATGCA
CATGAAACTGTACATGGAGGGCACCGTGAACGACCACCACTTCAAGTGCACATCCGAGGGCGAAGGCAAG
CCCTACGAGGGCACCCAGACCATGAAGATCAAGGTGGTCGAGGGCGGCCCTCTCCCCTTCGCCTTCGACA
TCCTGGCTACCAGCTTCATGTACGGCAGCAAAACCTTTATCAACCACACCCAGGGCATCCCCGACTTCTT
TAAGCAGTCCTTCCCTGAGGGCTTCACATGGGAGAGGATCACCACATACGAAGACGGGGGCGTGCTGACC
GCTACCCAGGACACCAGCCTCCAGAACGGCTGCCTCATCTACAACGTCAAGATCAACGGGGTGAACTTCC
CATCCAACGGCCCTGTGATGCAGAAGAAAACACTCGGCTGGGAGGCCAGCACCGAGATGCTGTACCCCGC
TGACAGCGGCCTGAGAGGCCATAGCCAGATGGCCCTGAAGCTCGTGGGCGGGGGCTACCTGCACTGCTCC
CTCAAGACCACATACAGATCCAAGAAACCCGCTAAGAACCTCAAGATGCCCGGCTTCTACTTCGTGGACA
GGAGACTGGAAAGAATCAAGGAGGCCGACAAAGAGACCTACGTCGAGCAGCACGAGATGGCTGTGGCCAG
GTACTGCGACCTGCCTAGCAAACTGGGGCACAGCTCCGGACTCAGATCTCGAGCTCAAGCTTCGAATTCT
GCAGTCGAGCCTCTAGAACTATAGTGAGTCGTATTACGTAGATCCAGACATGATAAGATACATTGATGAG
TTTGGACAAACCACAACTAGAATGCAGTGAAAAAAATGCTTTATTTGTGAAATTTGTGATGCTATTGCTT
TATTTGTAACCATTATAAGCTGCAATAAACAAGTTAACAACAACAATTGCATTCATTTTATGTTTCAGGT
TCAGGGGGAGGTGTGGGAGGTTTTTTAATTCGCGGCCGCGGCGCCAATGCAATTGGGCCCGGTACCCCCA
ACTTTATTATACAAAGTTGGCATTATAAAAAAGCATTGCTTATCAATTTGTTGCAACGAACAGGTCACTA
TCAGTCAAAATAAAATCATTATTTGGAGCTCCATGGTAGCGTTAACGCGGCCGCGATATCCCCTATAGTG
AGTCGTATTACATGGTCATAGCTGTTTCCTGGCAGCTCTGGCCCGTGTCTCAAAATCTCTGATGTTACAT
TGCACAAGATAAAAATATATCATCATGAACAATAAAACTGTCTGCTTACATAAACAGTAATACAAGGGGT
GTTATGAGCCATATTCAACGGGAAACGTCGAGGCCGCGATTAAATTCCAACATGGATGCTGATTTATATG
GGTATAAATGGGCTCGCGATAATGTCGGGCAATCAGGTGCGACAATCTATCGCTTGTATGGGAAGCCCGA
TGCGCCAGAGTTGTTTCTGAAACATGGCAAAGGTAGCGTTGCCAATGATGTTACAGATGAGATGGTCAGA
CTAAACTGGCTGACGGAATTTATGCCTCTTCCGACCATCAAGCATTTTATCCGTACTCCTGATGATGCAT
GGTTACTCACCACTGCGATCCCCGGAAAAACAGCATTCCAGGTATTAGAAGAATATCCTGATTCAGGTGA
AAATATTGTTGATGCGCTGGCAGTGTTCCTGCGCCGGTTGCATTCGATTCCTGTTTGTAATTGTCCTTTT
AACAGCGATCGCGTATTTCGTCTCGCTCAGGCGCAATCACGAATGAATAACGGTTTGGTTGATGCGAGTG
ATTTTGATGACGAGCGTAATGGCTGGCCTGTTGAACAAGTCTGGAAAGAAATGCATAAACTTTTGCCATT
CTCACCGGATTCAGTCGTCACTCATGGTGATTTCTCACTTGATAACCTTATTTTTGACGAGGGGAAATTA
ATAGGTTGTATTGATGTTGGACGAGTCGGAATCGCAGACCGATACCAGGATCTTGCCATCCTATGGAACT
GCCTCGGTGAGTTTTCTCCTTCATTACAGAAACGGCTTTTTCAAAAATATGGTATTGATAATCCTGATAT
GAATAAATTGCAGTTTCATTTGATGCTCGATGAGTTTTTCTAATCAGAATTGGTTAATTGGTTGTAACAC
TGGCAGAGCATTACGCTGACTTGACGGGACGGCGCAAGCTCATGACCAAAATCCCTTAACGTGAGTTACG
CGTCGTTCCACTGAGCGTCAGACCCCGTAGAAAAGATCAAAGGATCTTCTTGAGATCCTTTTTTTCTGCG
CGTAATCTGCTGCTTGCAAACAAAAAAACCACCGCTACCAGCGGTGGTTTGTTTGCCGGATCAAGAGCTA
CCAACTCTTTTTCCGAAGGTAACTGGCTTCAGCAGAGCGCAGATACCAAATACTGTTCTTCTAGTGTAGC
CGTAGTTAGGCCACCACTTCAAGAACTCTGTAGCACCGCCTACATACCTCGCTCTGCTAATCCTGTTACC
AGTGGCTGCTGCCAGTGGCGATAAGTCGTGTCTTACCGGGTTGGACTCAAGACGATAGTTACCGGATAAG
GCGCAGCGGTCGGGCTGAACGGGGGGTTCGTGCACACAGCCCAGCTTGGAGCGAACGACCTACACCGAAC
TGAGATACCTACAGCGTGAGCTATGAGAAAGCGCCACGCTTCCCGAAGGGAGAAAGGCGGACAGGTATCC
GGTAAGCGGCAGGGTCGGAACAGGAGAGCGCACGAGGGAGCTTCCAGGGGGAAACGCCTGGTATCTTTAT
AGTCCTGTCGGGTTTCGCCACCTCTGACTTGAGCGTCGATTTTTGTGATGCTCGTCAGGGGGGCGGAGCC
TATGGAAAAACGCCAGCAACGCGGCCTTTTTACGGTTCCTGGCCTTTTGCTGGCCTTTTGCTCACATGTT
CTTTCCTGCGTTATCCCCTGATTCTGTGGATAACCGTATTACCGCCTTTGAGTGAGCTGATACCGCTCGC
CGCAGCCGAACGACCGAGCGCAGCGAGTCAGTGAGCGAGGAAGCGGAAGAGCGCCCAATACGCAAACCGC
CTCTCCCCGCGCGTTGGCCGATTCATTAATGCAGCTGGCACGACAGGTTTCCCGACTGGAAAGCGGGCAG
TGAGCGCAACGCAATTAATACGCGTACCGCTAGCCAGGAAGAGTTTGTAGAAACGCAAAAAGGCCATCCG
TCAGGATGGCCTTCTGCTTAGTTTGATGCCTGGCAGTTTATGGCGGGCGTCCTGCCCGCCACCCTCCGGG
CCGTTGCTTCACAACGTTCAAATCCGCTCCCGGCGGATTTGTCCTACTCAGGAGAGCGTTCACCGACAAA
CAACAGATAAAACGAAAGGCCCAGTCTTCCGACTGAGCCTTTCGTTTTATTTGATGCCTGGCAGTTCCCT
ACTCTCGCGTTAACGCTAGCATGGATGTTTTCCCAGTCACGACGTTGTAAAACGACGGCCAGTCTTAAGC
TCGGGCCCTGCAGCTCTAGAGCTCGAATTCTACAGGTCACTAATACCATCTAAGTAGTTGGTTCATAGTG
ACTGCATATGTTGTGTTTTACAGTATTATGTAGTCTGTTTTTTATGCAAAATCTAATTTAATATATTGAT
ATTTATATCATTTTACGTTTCTCGTTCAACTTT
Features (pLannotate 1.2.2; 15 found; start..end, strand, type, name):
     27..223     +  promoter       SV40 promoter: SV40 early promoter
    310..1015    +  CDS            TurboFP635 (fragment): far-red-shifted derivative of red fluorescent protein from Entacmaea quadricolor, also known as Katushka (Shcherbo et al., 2007) mammalian codon-optimized
   1015..1058    +  misc_feature   MCS (fragment): multiple cloning site
   1069..1086    -  promoter       T7 promoter (fragment): promoter for bacteriophage T7 RNA polymerase
   1091..1225    -  polyA_signal   SV40 poly(A) signal: SV40 polyadenylation signal
   1329..1349    -  protein_bind   attB3: mutant version of attB; core recombination site for the Gateway® BP reaction BP Clonase™
   1340..1425    -  protein_bind   attL1 (fragment): mutant version of attL; recombination site for the Gateway® LR reaction LR Clonase™
   1462..1480    -  promoter       T7 promoter: promoter for bacteriophage T7 RNA polymerase
   1614..2423    +  CDS            KanR: aminoglycoside phosphotransferase; aph(3')-Ia; confers resistance to kanamycin in bacteria or G418 (Geneticin®) in eukaryotes
   2570..3158    +  rep_origin     ori: high-copy-number ColE1/pMB1/pBR322/pUC origin of replication
   3341..3433    +  CDS            lacI (fragment): lac repressor; lacI; The lac repressor binds to the lac operator to inhibit transcription in E. coli. This inhibition can be relieved by adding lactose or isopropyl-β-D-thiogalactopyranoside (IPTG).
   3488..3515    -  terminator     rrnB T2 terminator: transcription terminator T2 from the E. coli rrnB gene
   3647..3690    +  terminator     rrnB T1 terminator: Escherichia coli rrnB; transcription terminator T1 from the E. coli rrnB gene
   3737..3773    -  CDS            lacZα (fragment): LacZα fragment of β-galactosidase; lacZ fragment
   3844..14      -  protein_bind   attR2 (across the origin): mutant version of attR; recombination site for the Gateway® LR reaction LR Clonase™
