[The description below was written by a language model from this plasmid's Addgene catalogue record and pLannotate feature annotations shown in this document.]
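Description:
pTransgenesis p3 sv40 minimal promoter:: Katushka RFP is a small (about 3.95 kb) Gateway-type entry plasmid from the pTransgenesis modular cloning system, catalogued as a Xenopus expression vector and intended for transposon-based transgenesis. It was made from the katushka-RFP-p3-13 backbone by inserting a 238 bp SV40 minimal promoter fragment by restriction cloning, with the BglII end destroyed and the BamHI site retained. It is maintained in E. coli through a high-copy ColE1/pUC-type origin and selected with kanamycin via an aminoglycoside phosphotransferase gene. The rrnB T1 and T2 terminators, small lacI and lacZα remnants and T7 promoter sequences are typical entry-vector backbone elements.

The payload is a compact reporter cassette. An SV40 early promoter segment sits directly upstream of the coding sequence for Katushka (TurboFP635), a far-red fluorescent protein derived from Entacmaea quadricolor. This is followed by a short multiple cloning site remnant and an annotated SV40 polyadenylation signal. The cassette is bracketed by Gateway recombination sequences, annotated as attR2 on one side and attL-type/attB3-related sequence on the other. This is consistent with a "p3" position module designed to be joined with other entry modules in a multisite LR reaction.

No transposon terminal repeats are annotated on this plasmid, so the elements needed for transposition would presumably come from the destination vector; the record does not say which one. Because a minimal promoter gives little expression by itself, such a cassette is generally suited to testing candidate enhancers placed upstream. This fits the associated study of embryonic enhancers in zebrafish, although the record does not spell out this use.
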