Addgene plasmid #131731: pTransgenesis p3 sv40 minimal promoter:: Katushka RFP
Purpose: Transposon based transgenesis
Depositing lab: Rene Maehr. Depositing organization: University of Massachusetts, Worcester. Publication: Combinatorial action of NF-Y and TALE at embryonic enhancers defines distinct gene expression programs during zygotic genome activation in zebrafish. Stanney W 3rd, Ladam F, Donaldson IJ, Parsons TJ, Maehr R, Bobola N, Sagerstrom CG. Dev Biol. 2020 Mar 15;459(2):161-180. doi: 10.1016/j.ydbio.2019.12.003. Epub 2019 Dec 17. PubMed 31862379.
Backbone
  Vector backbone: katushka-RFP-p3-13
  Backbone manufacturer: Xenopus Resource
  Backbone size w/o insert (bp): 3715
  Total vector size (bp): 3953
  Modifications to backbone: Inserted SV40MinPromoter
  Vector type: Xenopus Expression
Growth in bacteria
  Bacterial resistance: Kanamycin, 50 μg/mL
  Growth temperature: 37°C
  Growth strain: DH5alpha
  Copy number: Unknown
Gene/Insert
  Gene/Insert name: SV40MinPromoter
  Insert size (bp): 238
  Cloning method: Restriction Enzyme; 5′ cloning site BglII (destroyed during cloning); 3′ cloning site BamHI (not destroyed)
  Sequencing primers: 5′ M13 fwd
Terms and licenses: Academic/Nonprofit Terms; Industry Terms: Not Available to Industry
How to cite: pTransgenesis p3 sv40 minimal promoter:: Katushka RFP was a gift from Rene Maehr (Addgene plasmid # 131731 ; http://n2t.net/addgene:131731 ; RRID:Addgene_131731)
